Addgene plasmid #81618: pDONR223_IDH2_p.R172M
Purpose: Gateway Donor vector containing IDH2 , part of the Target Accelerator Plasmid Collection.
Depositing lab: Jesse Boehm & William Hahn & David Root. Depositing organization: Broad Institute. Publication: Systematic Functional Interrogation of Rare Cancer Variants Identifies Oncogenic Alleles. Kim E, Ilic N, Shrestha Y, Zou L, Kamburov A, Zhu C, Yang X, Lubonja R, Tran N, Nguyen C, Lawrence MS, Piccioni F, Bagul M, Doench JG, Chouinard CR, Wu X, Hogstrom L, Natoli T, Tamayo P, Horn H, Corsello SM, Lage K, Root DE, Subramanian A, Golub TR, Getz G, Boehm JS, Hahn WC. Cancer Discov. 2016 Jul;6(7):714-26. doi: 10.1158/2159-8290.CD-16-0160. Epub 2016 May 4. PubMed 27147599.
Backbone
  Vector backbone: pDONR223
  Backbone manufacturer: Invitrogen
  Backbone size w/o insert (bp): 2790
  Vector type: Gateway Entry vector
Growth in bacteria
  Bacterial resistance: Spectinomycin, 50 μg/mL
  Growth temperature: 37°C
  Growth strain: DH5alpha
  Copy number: High Copy
Gene/Insert
  Gene/Insert name: IDH2
  Species: H. sapiens (human)
  Mutation: R172M
  GenBank ID: NM_002168.3
  Entrez Gene: IDH2 (a.k.a. D2HGA2, ICD-M, IDH, IDH-2, IDHM, IDP, IDPM, mNADP-IDH)
  Promoter: None
  Cloning method: Gateway Cloning
  Sequencing primers: 5′ M13pUC-fwd; 3′ M13-Rev
Terms and licenses: Academic/Nonprofit Terms; Industry Terms: Not Available to Industry
Depositor comments: Closed state: stop codon immediately follows insert
How to cite: pDONR223_IDH2_p.R172M was a gift from Jesse Boehm & William Hahn & David Root (Addgene plasmid # 81618 ; http://n2t.net/addgene:81618 ; RRID:Addgene_81618)
