[The description below was written by a language model from this plasmid's Addgene catalogue record and pLannotate feature annotations shown in this document.]
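Description:
pDONR223_IDH2_p.R172M is a Gateway entry clone built on the Invitrogen pDONR223 backbone. It carries the human IDH2 open reading frame (mitochondrial NADP-dependent isocitrate dehydrogenase) with the R172M point substitution. The plasmid is maintained in E. coli through a high-copy ColE1/pUC-type origin. Selection is with spectinomycin, conferred by the aadA aminoglycoside adenylyltransferase gene (SmR). This gene sits downstream of a fragment of the class 1 integron Pc promoter and a remnant of a gentamicin acetyltransferase gene. The sequenced record is 4,149 nt, which fits the stated backbone plus an insert of about 1.36 kb.

The IDH2 coding sequence is flanked on both sides by attL recombination sites. The automated annotation labels both of them attL3, but they function as the pair of sites recognised by LR Clonase. Through the LR reaction the ORF can be moved, in a fixed orientation, into any compatible destination vector. The record lists no promoter for the insert, so this clone is a shuttle and storage form and is not meant to express IDH2 itself. A T7 promoter lies just outside one att site, and rrnB T1 and T2 terminators insulate the cloning region from read-through transcription. Short lacZα and lacI fragments are backbone remnants.

The depositor describes the ORF as "closed", meaning a stop codon immediately follows the insert. The native protein will therefore be made without any C-terminal fusion from a destination vector, although N-terminal tags remain possible. The clone belongs to the Target Accelerator Plasmid Collection, which was assembled for systematic functional testing of cancer-associated variants.
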