Features (pLannotate 1.2.2; 12 found; start..end, strand, type, name):
     38..74      -  CDS            lacZα (fragment): LacZα fragment of β-galactosidase; lacZ fragment
     91..186     +  protein_bind   attL3: mutant version of attL; recombination site for the Gateway® LR reaction LR Clonase™
    189..1544    +  CDS            IDH2: IDHP_HUMAN - Experimental evidence at protein level: Swiss-Prot protein existence level 1. Plays a role in intermediary metabolism and energy production. It may tightly associate or interact with the pyruvate dehydrogenase complex. From Homo sapiens (Human).
   1552..1647    -  protein_bind   attL3: mutant version of attL; recombination site for the Gateway® LR reaction LR Clonase™
   1666..1684    -  promoter       T7 promoter: promoter for bacteriophage T7 RNA polymerase
   1874..1897    +  promoter       Pc promoter (fragment): intI1 (promoter lies within the coding sequence); class 1 integron promoter
   2073..2129    +  CDS            GmR (fragment): gentamycin acetyltransferase; aacC1; confers resistance to gentamycin
   2136..2927    +  CDS            SmR: aminoglycoside adenylyltransferase (Murphy, 1985); aadA; confers resistance to spectinomycin and streptomycin
   3020..3608    +  rep_origin     ori: high-copy-number ColE1/pMB1/pBR322/pUC origin of replication
   3791..3883    +  CDS            lacI (fragment): lac repressor; lacI; The lac repressor binds to the lac operator to inhibit transcription in E. coli. This inhibition can be relieved by adding lactose or isopropyl-β-D-thiogalactopyranoside (IPTG).
   3938..3965    -  terminator     rrnB T2 terminator: transcription terminator T2 from the E. coli rrnB gene
   4097..4140    +  terminator     rrnB T1 terminator: Escherichia coli rrnB; transcription terminator T1 from the E. coli rrnB gene
>Addgene plasmid #81618 | pDONR223_IDH2_p.R172M | addgene full sequence | sequence record 167355 | Addgene NGS Result
GGCAGTTCCCTACTCTCGCGTTAACGCTAGCATGGATGTTTTCCCAGTCACGACGTTGTAAAACGACGGC
CAGTCTTAAGCTCGGGCCCCAAATAATGATTTTATTTTGACTGATAGTGACCTGTTCGTTGCAACAAATT
GATGAGCAATGCTTTTTTATAATGCCAACTTTGTACAAAAAAGTTGGCATGGCCGGCTACCTGCGGGTCG
TGCGCTCGCTCTGCAGAGCCTCAGGCTCGCGGCCGGCCTGGGCGCCGGCGGCCCTGACAGCCCCCACCTC
GCAAGAGCAGCCGCGGCGCCACTATGCCGACAAAAGGATCAAGGTGGCGAAGCCCGTGGTGGAGATGGAT
GGTGATGAGATGACCCGTATTATCTGGCAGTTCATCAAGGAGAAGCTCATCCTGCCCCACGTGGACATCC
AGCTAAAGTATTTTGACCTCGGGCTCCCAAACCGTGACCAGACTGATGACCAGGTCACCATTGACTCTGC
ACTGGCCACCCAGAAGTACAGTGTGGCTGTCAAGTGTGCCACCATCACCCCTGATGAGGCCCGTGTGGAA
GAGTTCAAGCTGAAGAAGATGTGGAAAAGTCCCAATGGAACTATCCGGAACATCCTGGGGGGGACTGTCT
TCCGGGAGCCCATCATCTGCAAAAACATCCCACGCCTAGTCCCTGGCTGGACCAAGCCCATCACCATTGG
CATGCACGCCCATGGCGACCAGTACAAGGCCACAGACTTTGTGGCAGACCGGGCCGGCACTTTCAAAATG
GTCTTCACCCCAAAAGATGGCAGTGGTGTCAAGGAGTGGGAAGTGTACAACTTCCCCGCAGGCGGCGTGG
GCATGGGCATGTACAACACCGACGAGTCCATCTCAGGTTTTGCGCACAGCTGCTTCCAGTATGCCATCCA
GAAGAAATGGCCGCTGTACATGAGCACCAAGAACACCATACTGAAAGCCTACGATGGGCGTTTCAAGGAC
ATCTTCCAGGAGATCTTTGACAAGCACTATAAGACCGACTTCGACAAGAATAAGATCTGGTATGAGCACC
GGCTCATTGATGACATGGTGGCTCAGGTCCTCAAGTCTTCGGGTGGCTTTGTGTGGGCCTGCAAGAACTA
TGACGGAGATGTGCAGTCAGACATCCTGGCCCAGGGCTTTGGCTCCCTTGGCCTGATGACGTCCGTCCTG
GTCTGCCCTGATGGGAAGACGATTGAGGCTGAGGCCGCTCATGGGACCGTCACCCGCCACTATCGGGAGC
ACCAGAAGGGCCGGCCCACCAGCACCAACCCCATCGCCAGCATCTTTGCCTGGACACGTGGCCTGGAGCA
CCGGGGGAAGCTGGATGGGAACCAAGACCTCATCAGGTTTGCCCAGATGCTGGAGAAGGTGTGCGTGGAG
ACGGTGGAGAGTGGAGCCATGACCAAGGACCTGGCGGGCTGCATTCACGGCCTCAGCAATGTGAAGCTGA
ACGAGCACTTCCTGAACACCACGGACTTCCTCGACACCATCAAGAGCAACCTGGACAGAGCCCTGGGCAG
GCAGTGATTGCCAACTTTCTTGTACAAAGTTGGCATTATAAGAAAGCATTGCTTATCAATTTGTTGCAAC
GAACAGGTCACTATCAGTCAAAATAAAATCATTATTTGCCATCCAGCTGATATCCCCTATAGTGAGTCGT
ATTACATGGTCATAGCTGTTTCCTGGCAGCTCTGGCCCGTGTCTCAAAATCTCTGATGTTACATTGCACA
AGATAAAAATATATCATCATGCCTCCTCTAGACCAGCCAGGACAGAAATGCCTCGACTTCGCTGCTACCC
AAGGTTGCCGGGTGACGCACACCGTGGAAACGGATGAAGGCACGAACCCAGTGGACATAAGCCTGTTCGG
TTCGTAAGCTGTAATGCAAGTAGCGTATGCGCTCACGCAACTGGTCCAGAACCTTGACCGAACGCAGCGG
TGGTAACGGCGCAGTGGCGGTTTTCATGGCTTGTTATGACTGTTTTTTTGGGGTACAGTCTATGCCTCGG
GCATCCAAGCAGCAAGCGCGTTACGCCGTGGGTCGATGTTTGATGTTATGGAGCAGCAACGATGTTACGC
AGCAGGGCAGTCGCCCTAAAACAAAGTTAAACATTATGAGGGAAGCGGTGATCGCCGAAGTATCGACTCA
ACTATCAGAGGTAGTTGGCGTCATCGAGCGCCATCTCGAACCGACGTTGCTGGCCGTACATTTGTACGGC
TCCGCAGTGGATGGCGGCCTGAAGCCACACAGTGATATTGATTTGCTGGTTACGGTGACCGTAAGGCTTG
ATGAAACAACGCGGCGAGCTTTGATCAACGACCTTTTGGAAACTTCGGCTTCCCCTGGAGAGAGCGAGAT
TCTCCGCGCTGTAGAAGTCACCATTGTTGTGCACGACGACATCATTCCGTGGCGTTATCCAGCTAAGCGC
GAACTGCAATTTGGAGAATGGCAGCGCAATGACATTCTTGCAGGTATCTTCGAGCCAGCCACGATCGACA
TTGATCTGGCTATCTTGCTGACAAAAGCAAGAGAACATAGCGTTGCCTTGGTAGGTCCAGCGGCGGAGGA
ACTCTTTGATCCGGTTCCTGAACAGGATCTATTTGAGGCGCTAAATGAAACCTTAACGCTATGGAACTCG
CCGCCCGACTGGGCTGGCGATGAGCGAAATGTAGTGCTTACGTTGTCCCGCATTTGGTACAGCGCAGTAA
CCGGCAAAATCGCGCCGAAGGATGTCGCTGCCGACTGGGCAATGGAGCGCCTGCCGGCCCAGTATCAGCC
CGTCATACTTGAAGCTAGACAGGCTTATCTTGGACAAGAAGAAGATCGCTTGGCCTCGCGCGCAGATCAG
TTGGAAGAATTTGTCCACTACGTGAAAGGCGAGATCACCAAGGTAGTCGGCAAATAACCCTCGAGCCACC
CATGACCAAAATCCCTTAACGTGAGTTACGCGTCGTTCCACTGAGCGTCAGACCCCGTAGAAAAGATCAA
AGGATCTTCTTGAGATCCTTTTTTTCTGCGCGTAATCTGCTGCTTGCAAACAAAAAAACCACCGCTACCA
GCGGTGGTTTGTTTGCCGGATCAAGAGCTACCAACTCTTTTTCCGAAGGTAACTGGCTTCAGCAGAGCGC
AGATACCAAATACTGTTCTTCTAGTGTAGCCGTAGTTAGGCCACCACTTCAAGAACTCTGTAGCACCGCC
TACATACCTCGCTCTGCTAATCCTGTTACCAGTGGCTGCTGCCAGTGGCGATAAGTCGTGTCTTACCGGG
TTGGACTCAAGACGATAGTTACCGGATAAGGCGCAGCGGTCGGGCTGAACGGGGGGTTCGTGCACACAGC
CCAGCTTGGAGCGAACGACCTACACCGAACTGAGATACCTACAGCGTGAGCTATGAGAAAGCGCCACGCT
TCCCGAAGGGAGAAAGGCGGACAGGTATCCGGTAAGCGGCAGGGTCGGAACAGGAGAGCGCACGAGGGAG
CTTCCAGGGGGAAACGCCTGGTATCTTTATAGTCCTGTCGGGTTTCGCCACCTCTGACTTGAGCGTCGAT
TTTTGTGATGCTCGTCAGGGGGGCGGAGCCTATGGAAAAACGCCAGCAACGCGGCCTTTTTACGGTTCCT
GGCCTTTTGCTGGCCTTTTGCTCACATGTTCTTTCCTGCGTTATCCCCTGATTCTGTGGATAACCGTATT
ACCGCCTTTGAGTGAGCTGATACCGCTCGCCGCAGCCGAACGACCGAGCGCAGCGAGTCAGTGAGCGAGG
AAGCGGAAGAGCGCCCAATACGCAAACCGCCTCTCCCCGCGCGTTGGCCGATTCATTAATGCAGCTGGCA
CGACAGGTTTCCCGACTGGAAAGCGGGCAGTGAGCGCAACGCAATTAATACGCGTACCGCTAGCCAGGAA
GAGTTTGTAGAAACGCAAAAAGGCCATCCGTCAGGATGGCCTTCTGCTTAGTTTGATGCCTGGCAGTTTA
TGGCGGGCGTCCTGCCCGCCACCCTCCGGGCCGTTGCTTCACAACGTTCAAATCCGCTCCCGGCGGATTT
GTCCTACTCAGGAGAGCGTTCACCGACAAACAACAGATAAAACGAAAGGCCCAGTCTTCCGACTGAGCCT
TTCGTTTTATTTGATGCCT
