>Addgene plasmid #81618 | pDONR223_IDH2_p.R172M | depositor partial sequence | sequence record 154937 | Insert sequence
ATGGCCGGCTACCTGCGGGTCGTGCGCTCGCTCTGCAGAGCCTCAGGCTCGCGGCCGGCCTGGGCGCCGG
CGGCCCTGACAGCCCCCACCTCGCAAGAGCAGCCGCGGCGCCACTATGCCGACAAAAGGATCAAGGTGGC
GAAGCCCGTGGTGGAGATGGATGGTGATGAGATGACCCGTATTATCTGGCAGTTCATCAAGGAGAAGCTC
ATCCTGCCCCACGTGGACATCCAGCTAAAGTATTTTGACCTCGGGCTCCCAAACCGTGACCAGACTGATG
ACCAGGTCACCATTGACTCTGCACTGGCCACCCAGAAGTACAGTGTGGCTGTCAAGTGTGCCACCATCAC
CCCTGATGAGGCCCGTGTGGAAGAGTTCAAGCTGAAGAAGATGTGGAAAAGTCCCAATGGAACTATCCGG
AACATCCTGGGGGGGACTGTCTTCCGGGAGCCCATCATCTGCAAAAACATCCCACGCCTAGTCCCTGGCT
GGACCAAGCCCATCACCATTGGCATGCACGCCCATGGCGACCAGTACAAGGCCACAGACTTTGTGGCAGA
CCGGGCCGGCACTTTCAAAATGGTCTTCACCCCAAAAGATGGCAGTGGTGTCAAGGAGTGGGAAGTGTAC
AACTTCCCCGCAGGCGGCGTGGGCATGGGCATGTACAACACCGACGAGTCCATCTCAGGTTTTGCGCACA
GCTGCTTCCAGTATGCCATCCAGAAGAAATGGCCGCTGTACATGAGCACCAAGAACACCATACTGAAAGC
CTACGATGGGCGTTTCAAGGACATCTTCCAGGAGATCTTTGACAAGCACTATAAGACCGACTTCGACAAG
AATAAGATCTGGTATGAGCACCGGCTCATTGATGACATGGTGGCTCAGGTCCTCAAGTCTTCGGGTGGCT
TTGTGTGGGCCTGCAAGAACTATGACGGAGATGTGCAGTCAGACATCCTGGCCCAGGGCTTTGGCTCCCT
TGGCCTGATGACGTCCGTCCTGGTCTGCCCTGATGGGAAGACGATTGAGGCTGAGGCCGCTCATGGGACC
GTCACCCGCCACTATCGGGAGCACCAGAAGGGCCGGCCCACCAGCACCAACCCCATCGCCAGCATCTTTG
CCTGGACACGTGGCCTGGAGCACCGGGGGAAGCTGGATGGGAACCAAGACCTCATCAGGTTTGCCCAGAT
GCTGGAGAAGGTGTGCGTGGAGACGGTGGAGAGTGGAGCCATGACCAAGGACCTGGCGGGCTGCATTCAC
GGCCTCAGCAATGTGAAGCTGAACGAGCACTTCCTGAACACCACGGACTTCCTCGACACCATCAAGAGCA
ACCTGGACAGAGCCCTGGGCAGGCAG
